Addgene plasmid #81776: pDONR223_CDK17_WT
Purpose: Gateway Donor vector containing CDK17 , part of the Target Accelerator Plasmid Collection.
Depositing lab: Jesse Boehm & William Hahn & David Root. Depositing organization: Broad Institute. Publication: Systematic Functional Interrogation of Rare Cancer Variants Identifies Oncogenic Alleles. Kim E, Ilic N, Shrestha Y, Zou L, Kamburov A, Zhu C, Yang X, Lubonja R, Tran N, Nguyen C, Lawrence MS, Piccioni F, Bagul M, Doench JG, Chouinard CR, Wu X, Hogstrom L, Natoli T, Tamayo P, Horn H, Corsello SM, Lage K, Root DE, Subramanian A, Golub TR, Getz G, Boehm JS, Hahn WC. Cancer Discov. 2016 Jul;6(7):714-26. doi: 10.1158/2159-8290.CD-16-0160. Epub 2016 May 4. PubMed 27147599.
Backbone
  Vector backbone: pDONR223
  Backbone manufacturer: Invitrogen
  Backbone size w/o insert (bp): 2790
  Vector type: Gateway Entry vector
Growth in bacteria
  Bacterial resistance: Spectinomycin, 50 μg/mL
  Growth temperature: 37°C
  Growth strain: DH5alpha
  Copy number: High Copy
Gene/Insert
  Gene/Insert name: CDK17 (alt name: NM_002595.4)
  Species: H. sapiens (human)
  Mutation: WT
  Entrez Gene: CDK17 (a.k.a. PCTAIRE2, PCTK2)
  Promoter: None
  Cloning method: Gateway Cloning
  Sequencing primers: 5′ M13pUC-fwd; 3′ M13-Rev
Terms and licenses: Academic/Nonprofit Terms; Industry Terms: Not Available to Industry
Depositor comments: Closed state: stop codon immediately follows insert
How to cite: pDONR223_CDK17_WT was a gift from Jesse Boehm & William Hahn & David Root (Addgene plasmid # 81776 ; http://n2t.net/addgene:81776 ; RRID:Addgene_81776)
