[The description below was written by a language model from this plasmid's Addgene catalogue record and pLannotate feature annotations shown in this document.]
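Description:
pDONR223_CDK17_WT is a Gateway entry clone built on the Invitrogen pDONR223 backbone, carrying the wild-type human CDK17 open reading frame (also known as PCTAIRE2 or PCTK2). It belongs to the Target Accelerator Plasmid Collection, a set of wild-type and variant cancer gene clones. The plasmid is maintained in E. coli from a high-copy ColE1/pUC-type origin and selected with spectinomycin through the aadA (SmR) aminoglycoside adenylyltransferase gene. Upstream of that marker the annotation picks up a class 1 integron Pc promoter fragment and a short gentamicin acetyltransferase remnant, which appear to be residual parts of the resistance cassette rather than functional markers.

The CDK17 coding sequence, about 1.6 kb in the 4.4 kb sequenced plasmid, sits between two Gateway attL recombination sites in opposite orientations. The annotation tool labels both as attL3, but they act as the pair of sites used by LR Clonase to move the ORF directionally into an attR-containing destination vector. The record lists no promoter for the insert, so the clone is a shuttle and archival form rather than an expression construct. The rrnB T1 and T2 terminators upstream of the cassette insulate it from read-through transcription. A T7 promoter lies just beyond the downstream attL site and points back toward the insert. Small lacI and lacZα fragments are backbone remnants. The depositor describes the ORF as "closed", meaning a stop codon immediately follows the coding sequence, so the clone suits native or N-terminally tagged expression after transfer but not C-terminal fusions. It typically serves as the wild-type reference when generating expression vectors for functional studies of CDK17 and its cancer-associated variants.
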