Features (pLannotate 1.2.2; 12 found; start..end, strand, type, name):
    121..213     +  CDS            lacI (fragment): lac repressor; lacI; The lac repressor binds to the lac operator to inhibit transcription in E. coli. This inhibition can be relieved by adding lactose or isopropyl-β-D-thiogalactopyranoside (IPTG).
    268..295     -  terminator     rrnB T2 terminator: transcription terminator T2 from the E. coli rrnB gene
    427..470     +  terminator     rrnB T1 terminator: Escherichia coli rrnB; transcription terminator T1 from the E. coli rrnB gene
    517..553     -  CDS            lacZα (fragment): LacZα fragment of β-galactosidase; lacZ fragment
    570..665     +  protein_bind   attL3: mutant version of attL; recombination site for the Gateway® LR reaction LR Clonase™
    671..2239    +  CDS            CDK17: CDK17_HUMAN - Also known as PCTAIRE2, PCTK2. Experimental evidence at protein level: Swiss-Prot protein existence level 1. May play a role in terminally differentiated neurons. Has a Ser/Thr-phosphorylating activity for histone H1 (By similarity). From Homo sapiens (Human).
   2247..2342    -  protein_bind   attL3: mutant version of attL; recombination site for the Gateway® LR reaction LR Clonase™
   2361..2379    -  promoter       T7 promoter: promoter for bacteriophage T7 RNA polymerase
   2569..2592    +  promoter       Pc promoter (fragment): intI1 (promoter lies within the coding sequence); class 1 integron promoter
   2768..2824    +  CDS            GmR (fragment): gentamycin acetyltransferase; aacC1; confers resistance to gentamycin
   2831..3622    +  CDS            SmR: aminoglycoside adenylyltransferase (Murphy, 1985); aadA; confers resistance to spectinomycin and streptomycin
   3715..4303    +  rep_origin     ori: high-copy-number ColE1/pMB1/pBR322/pUC origin of replication
>Addgene plasmid #81776 | pDONR223_CDK17_WT | addgene full sequence | sequence record 168901 | Addgene NGS Result
CTTTCCTGCGTTATCCCCTGATTCTGTGGATAACCGTATTACCGCCTTTGAGTGAGCTGATACCGCTCGC
CGCAGCCGAACGACCGAGCGCAGCGAGTCAGTGAGCGAGGAAGCGGAAGAGCGCCCAATACGCAAACCGC
CTCTCCCCGCGCGTTGGCCGATTCATTAATGCAGCTGGCACGACAGGTTTCCCGACTGGAAAGCGGGCAG
TGAGCGCAACGCAATTAATACGCGTACCGCTAGCCAGGAAGAGTTTGTAGAAACGCAAAAAGGCCATCCG
TCAGGATGGCCTTCTGCTTAGTTTGATGCCTGGCAGTTTATGGCGGGCGTCCTGCCCGCCACCCTCCGGG
CCGTTGCTTCACAACGTTCAAATCCGCTCCCGGCGGATTTGTCCTACTCAGGAGAGCGTTCACCGACAAA
CAACAGATAAAACGAAAGGCCCAGTCTTCCGACTGAGCCTTTCGTTTTATTTGATGCCTGGCAGTTCCCT
ACTCTCGCGTTAACGCTAGCATGGATGTTTTCCCAGTCACGACGTTGTAAAACGACGGCCAGTCTTAAGC
TCGGGCCCCAAATAATGATTTTATTTTGACTGATAGTGACCTGTTCGTTGCAACAAATTGATGAGCAATG
CTTTTTTATAATGCCAACTTTGTACAAAAAAGTTGGCACCATGAAAAAATTTAAGAGAAGGCTATCCCTC
ACACTCCGAGGAAGTCAGACTATTGATGAATCATTGTCTGAATTGGCTGAACAAATGACTATTGAAGAAA
ACAGCAGCAAGGATAATGAGCCTATTGTGAAGAATGGCAGGCCTCCAACGTCTCACAGTATGCATTCCTT
CCTCCACCAGTACACAGGATCTTTCAAGAAGCCCCCATTGCGGAGACCACACAGTGTTATTGGAGGGAGC
CTTGGCTCCTTCATGGCAATGCCCAGAAATGGAAGCAGATTAGATATTGTTCATGAAAATCTAAAAATGG
GATCAGATGGTGAGAGTGACCAAGCTTCTGGGACATCATCTGATGAAGTCCAGTCACCTACAGGTGTTTG
TCTCAGAAATCGTATACATAGACGGATCTCAATGGAGGATTTAAATAAGCGGTTATCACTGCCTGCAGAC
ATCAGAATACCTGATGGATATCTTGAAAAGTTGCAGATAAACAGTCCACCATTTGACCAACCAATGAGTC
GAAGGTCTCGTAGAGCTTCCTTATCAGAAATTGGCTTTGGAAAAATGGAAACCTACATCAAATTGGAAAA
GCTTGGAGAGGGTACATATGCAACAGTATATAAAGGAAGAAGTAAATTGACAGAGAATTTGGTGGCATTA
AAAGAGATCCGATTGGAACATGAAGAAGGTGCACCCTGCACAGCTATAAGAGAAGTTTCACTATTAAAGG
ATTTAAAACATGCAAATATAGTAACCTTACATGACATTGTTCACACAGATAAATCCTTGACTTTGGTGTT
TGAGTATCTGGATAAAGACCTGAAACAGTACATGGATGACTGTGGAAACATCATGAGTATGCACAACGTA
AAGCTGTTTCTGTACCAAATTCTACGTGGTTTGGCATATTGCCATAGAAGAAAGGTATTGCATCGAGACT
TGAAACCACAGAACCTCCTCATTAATGAGAAAGGAGAATTAAAGCTAGCAGATTTTGGACTAGCCCGAGC
CAAGTCAGTTCCCACAAAGACCTACTCAAATGAAGTTGTCACACTATGGTACCGGCCACCTGATGTGCTT
CTTGGTTCCTCGGAGTACTCAACACAGATTGACATGTGGGGTGTTGGTTGCATTTTCTTTGAAATGGCTT
CTGGAAGACCTTTATTTCCAGGATCAACCGTGGAAGATGAACTGCACTTAATTTTCCGACTGCTAGGAAC
TCCATCTCAGGAAACTTGGCCAGGTATTTCTTCAAATGAGGAGTTCAAGAACTACAACTTTCCAAAATAT
AAACCACAGCCTCTAATTAACCACGCACCCAGGTTAGACTCTGAAGGAATTGAGTTGATAACAAAATTTC
TTCAGTATGAATCTAAGAAAAGGGTTTCAGCTGAAGAGGCCATGAAACATGTGTACTTTCGAAGTCTGGG
ACCAAGAATACATGCTTTACCAGAAAGTGTATCAATATTCAGTTTGAAAGAGATTCAGTTGCAAAAGGAC
CCGGGTTTTCGAAATTCTTCTTATCCAGAGACAGGACATGGGAAGAACAGAAGACAGAGCATGCTCTTTT
GATTGCCAACTTTCTTGTACAAAGTTGGCATTATAAGAAAGCATTGCTTATCAATTTGTTGCAACGAACA
GGTCACTATCAGTCAAAATAAAATCATTATTTGCCATCCAGCTGATATCCCCTATAGTGAGTCGTATTAC
ATGGTCATAGCTGTTTCCTGGCAGCTCTGGCCCGTGTCTCAAAATCTCTGATGTTACATTGCACAAGATA
AAAATATATCATCATGCCTCCTCTAGACCAGCCAGGACAGAAATGCCTCGACTTCGCTGCTACCCAAGGT
TGCCGGGTGACGCACACCGTGGAAACGGATGAAGGCACGAACCCAGTGGACATAAGCCTGTTCGGTTCGT
AAGCTGTAATGCAAGTAGCGTATGCGCTCACGCAACTGGTCCAGAACCTTGACCGAACGCAGCGGTGGTA
ACGGCGCAGTGGCGGTTTTCATGGCTTGTTATGACTGTTTTTTTGGGGTACAGTCTATGCCTCGGGCATC
CAAGCAGCAAGCGCGTTACGCCGTGGGTCGATGTTTGATGTTATGGAGCAGCAACGATGTTACGCAGCAG
GGCAGTCGCCCTAAAACAAAGTTAAACATTATGAGGGAAGCGGTGATCGCCGAAGTATCGACTCAACTAT
CAGAGGTAGTTGGCGTCATCGAGCGCCATCTCGAACCGACGTTGCTGGCCGTACATTTGTACGGCTCCGC
AGTGGATGGCGGCCTGAAGCCACACAGTGATATTGATTTGCTGGTTACGGTGACCGTAAGGCTTGATGAA
ACAACGCGGCGAGCTTTGATCAACGACCTTTTGGAAACTTCGGCTTCCCCTGGAGAGAGCGAGATTCTCC
GCGCTGTAGAAGTCACCATTGTTGTGCACGACGACATCATTCCGTGGCGTTATCCAGCTAAGCGCGAACT
GCAATTTGGAGAATGGCAGCGCAATGACATTCTTGCAGGTATCTTCGAGCCAGCCACGATCGACATTGAT
CTGGCTATCTTGCTGACAAAAGCAAGAGAACATAGCGTTGCCTTGGTAGGTCCAGCGGCGGAGGAACTCT
TTGATCCGGTTCCTGAACAGGATCTATTTGAGGCGCTAAATGAAACCTTAACGCTATGGAACTCGCCGCC
CGACTGGGCTGGCGATGAGCGAAATGTAGTGCTTACGTTGTCCCGCATTTGGTACAGCGCAGTAACCGGC
AAAATCGCGCCGAAGGATGTCGCTGCCGACTGGGCAATGGAGCGCCTGCCGGCCCAGTATCAGCCCGTCA
TACTTGAAGCTAGACAGGCTTATCTTGGACAAGAAGAAGATCGCTTGGCCTCGCGCGCAGATCAGTTGGA
AGAATTTGTCCACTACGTGAAAGGCGAGATCACCAAGGTAGTCGGCAAATAACCCTCGAGCCACCCATGA
CCAAAATCCCTTAACGTGAGTTACGCGTCGTTCCACTGAGCGTCAGACCCCGTAGAAAAGATCAAAGGAT
CTTCTTGAGATCCTTTTTTTCTGCGCGTAATCTGCTGCTTGCAAACAAAAAAACCACCGCTACCAGCGGT
GGTTTGTTTGCCGGATCAAGAGCTACCAACTCTTTTTCCGAAGGTAACTGGCTTCAGCAGAGCGCAGATA
CCAAATACTGTTCTTCTAGTGTAGCCGTAGTTAGGCCACCACTTCAAGAACTCTGTAGCACCGCCTACAT
ACCTCGCTCTGCTAATCCTGTTACCAGTGGCTGCTGCCAGTGGCGATAAGTCGTGTCTTACCGGGTTGGA
CTCAAGACGATAGTTACCGGATAAGGCGCAGCGGTCGGGCTGAACGGGGGGTTCGTGCACACAGCCCAGC
TTGGAGCGAACGACCTACACCGAACTGAGATACCTACAGCGTGAGCTATGAGAAAGCGCCACGCTTCCCG
AAGGGAGAAAGGCGGACAGGTATCCGGTAAGCGGCAGGGTCGGAACAGGAGAGCGCACGAGGGAGCTTCC
AGGGGGAAACGCCTGGTATCTTTATAGTCCTGTCGGGTTTCGCCACCTCTGACTTGAGCGTCGATTTTTG
TGATGCTCGTCAGGGGGGCGGAGCCTATGGAAAAACGCCAGCAACGCGGCCTTTTTACGGTTCCTGGCCT
TTTGCTGGCCTTTTGCTCACATGTT
