>Addgene plasmid #81776 | pDONR223_CDK17_WT | depositor partial sequence | sequence record 155095 | Insert sequence
ATGAAAAAATTTAAGAGAAGGCTATCCCTCACACTCCGAGGAAGTCAGACTATTGATGAATCATTGTCTG
AATTGGCTGAACAAATGACTATTGAAGAAAACAGCAGCAAGGATAATGAGCCTATTGTGAAGAATGGCAG
GCCTCCAACGTCTCACAGTATGCATTCCTTCCTCCACCAGTACACAGGATCTTTCAAGAAGCCCCCATTG
CGGAGACCACACAGTGTTATTGGAGGGAGCCTTGGCTCCTTCATGGCAATGCCCAGAAATGGAAGCAGAT
TAGATATTGTTCATGAAAATCTAAAAATGGGATCAGATGGTGAGAGTGACCAAGCTTCTGGGACATCATC
TGATGAAGTCCAGTCACCTACAGGTGTTTGTCTCAGAAATCGTATACATAGACGGATCTCAATGGAGGAT
TTAAATAAGCGGTTATCACTGCCTGCAGACATCAGAATACCTGATGGATATCTTGAAAAGTTGCAGATAA
ACAGTCCACCATTTGACCAACCAATGAGTCGAAGGTCTCGTAGAGCTTCCTTATCAGAAATTGGCTTTGG
AAAAATGGAAACCTACATCAAATTGGAAAAGCTTGGAGAGGGTACATATGCAACAGTATATAAAGGAAGA
AGTAAATTGACAGAGAATTTGGTGGCATTAAAAGAGATCCGATTGGAACATGAAGAAGGTGCACCCTGCA
CAGCTATAAGAGAAGTTTCACTATTAAAGGATTTAAAACATGCAAATATAGTAACCTTACATGACATTGT
TCACACAGATAAATCCTTGACTTTGGTGTTTGAGTATCTGGATAAAGACCTGAAACAGTACATGGATGAC
TGTGGAAACATCATGAGTATGCACAACGTAAAGCTGTTTCTGTACCAAATTCTACGTGGTTTGGCATATT
GCCATAGAAGAAAGGTATTGCATCGAGACTTGAAACCACAGAACCTCCTCATTAATGAGAAAGGAGAATT
AAAGCTAGCAGATTTTGGACTAGCCCGAGCCAAGTCAGTTCCCACAAAGACCTACTCAAATGAAGTTGTC
ACACTATGGTACCGGCCACCTGATGTGCTTCTTGGTTCCTCGGAGTACTCAACACAGATTGACATGTGGG
GTGTTGGTTGCATTTTCTTTGAAATGGCTTCTGGAAGACCTTTATTTCCAGGATCAACCGTGGAAGATGA
ACTGCACTTAATTTTCCGACTGCTAGGAACTCCATCTCAGGAAACTTGGCCAGGTATTTCTTCAAATGAG
GAGTTCAAGAACTACAACTTTCCAAAATATAAACCACAGCCTCTAATTAACCACGCACCCAGGTTAGACT
CTGAAGGAATTGAGTTGATAACAAAATTTCTTCAGTATGAATCTAAGAAAAGGGTTTCAGCTGAAGAGGC
CATGAAACATGTGTACTTTCGAAGTCTGGGACCAAGAATACATGCTTTACCAGAAAGTGTATCAATATTC
AGTTTGAAAGAGATTCAGTTGCAAAAGGACCCGGGTTTTCGAAATTCTTCTTATCCAGAGACAGGACATG
GGAAGAACAGAAGACAGAGCATGCTCTTT
