>Addgene plasmid #81776 | pDONR223_CDK17_WT | addgene partial sequence | sequence record 160415 | M13-F20 5'-TGTAAAACGACGGCCAGT-3'
TTTTATTTTGACTGATAGTGACCTGTTCGTTGCAACAAATTGATGAGCAATGCTTTTTTATAATGCCAAC
TTTGTACAAAAAAGTTGGCACCATGAAAAAATTTAAGAGAAGGCTATCCCTCACACTCCGAGGAAGTCAG
ACTATTGATGAATCATTGTCTGAATTGGCTGAACAAATGACTATTGAAGAAAACAGCAGCAAGGATAATG
AGCCTATTGTGAAGAATGGCAGGCCTCCAACGTCTCACAGTATGCATTCCTTCCTCCACCAGTACACAGG
ATCTTTCAAGAAGCCCCCATTGCGGAGACCACACAGTGTTATTGGAGGGAGCCTTGGCTCCTTCATGGCA
ATGCCCAGAAATGGAAGCAGATTAGATATTGTTCATGAAAATCTAAAAATGGGATCAGATGGTGAGAGTG
ACCAAGCTTCTGGGACATCATCTGATGAAGTCCAGTCACCTACAGGTGTTTGTCTCAGAAATCGTATACA
TAGACGGATCTCAATGGAGGATTTAAATAAGCGGTTATCACTGCCTGCAGACATCAGAATACCTGATGGA
TATCTTGAAAAGTTGCAGATAAACAGTCCACCATTTGACCAACCAATGAGTCGAAGGTCTCGTAGAGCTT
CCTTATCAGAAATTGGCTTTGGAAAAATGGAAACCTACATCAAATTGGAAAAGCTTGGAGAGGGTACATA
TGCAACAGTATATAAAGGAAGAAGTAAATTGACAGAGAATTTGGTGGCATTAAAAGAGATCCGATTGGAA
CATGAAGAAGGTGCACCCTGCACAGCTATAAGAGAAGTTTCACTATTAAAGGATTTAAAACATGCAAATA
TAGTAACCTTACATGACATTGTTCACACAGATAAATCCTTGACTTTGGTGTTTGAGTATCTGGATAAAGA
CCTGAAACAGTACATGGATGACTGTGGAAACATCATGAGTATGCACAACGTAAAGCTGTTTCTGTACCAA
ATTCTACGTGGTTTGGCATATTGCCATAGAAGAAAGGTATTGCATCGAGACTTGAAACCACAGAACCTCC
TCATT
